Addgene plasmid #71551: pJK285
Purpose: Production of Acetobacter aceti 1023 alanine racemase (alr) with N-terminal His tag (H6AaAlr)
Depositing lab: T. J. Kappock. Depositing organization: Washington University in Saint Louis. Publication: Alanine racemase from the acidophile Acetobacter aceti. Francois JA, Kappock TJ. Protein Expr Purif. 2007 Jan;51(1):39-48. Epub 2006 Jun 6. 10.1016/j.pep.2006.05.016 PubMed 16843006.
Backbone
  Vector backbone: pET28a
  Backbone size w/o insert (bp): 5369
  Total vector size (bp): 6414
  Vector type: Bacterial Expression
Growth in bacteria
  Bacterial resistance: Kanamycin, 50 μg/mL
  Growth temperature: 37°C
  Growth strain: DH5alpha
  Copy number: Unknown
Gene/Insert
  Gene/Insert name: alanine racemase (alt names: alr; AZ09_RS09230)
  Species: Acetobacter aceti 1023
  GenBank ID: WP_042787947.1 ABC71322.1
  Promoter: T7
  Tag / fusion protein: His6 (N terminal on backbone)
  Cloning method: Restriction Enzyme; 5′ cloning site NdeI (not destroyed); 3′ cloning site HindIII (not destroyed)
  Sequencing primers: 5′ T7 promoter; 3′ T7 terminator
Terms and licenses: Academic/Nonprofit Terms; Industry Terms: Not Available to Industry
How to cite: pJK285 was a gift from T. J. Kappock (Addgene plasmid # 71551 ; http://n2t.net/addgene:71551 ; RRID:Addgene_71551)
