[The description below was written by a language model from this plasmid's Addgene catalogue record and pLannotate feature annotations shown in this document.]
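Description:
pJK285 is a bacterial expression plasmid built on the pET28a backbone for producing alanine racemase (alr) from the acidophilic acetic acid bacterium Acetobacter aceti strain 1023 as an N-terminally His-tagged protein (H6AaAlr). The total construct is 6,414 bp. It is maintained in E. coli through a ColE1/pMB1-type origin accompanied by the rop gene and the bom mobility region inherited from pBR322, and it is selected with kanamycin through the aph(3')-Ia aminoglycoside phosphotransferase gene. An f1 phage origin is also present. The short tetracycline-resistance and AmpR promoter fragments in the annotation appear to be non-functional backbone remnants.

The alr coding sequence was inserted between the NdeI and HindIII sites, both of which are retained. This places it in frame behind the vector-encoded His6 tag and thrombin cleavage site, so the affinity tag can in principle be removed after purification. The short match annotated as a capTEV fragment most likely reflects this His6 stretch rather than a true composite tag. Transcription is driven by the T7 promoter, which is followed by a lac operator and the strong T7 gene 10 ribosome binding site, and it ends at the T7 terminator. The plasmid-borne lacI gene supplies repressor, so expression stays low until it is induced with IPTG in a host that provides T7 RNA polymerase. A His-tag fragment annotated downstream of the insert corresponds to pET28a's optional C-terminal tag. The record lists only an N-terminal tag, which suggests that the downstream one is not translated. The insert itself is not annotated in the feature table, but it occupies the gap between the thrombin site and these downstream elements. The plasmid is intended for overproduction and affinity purification of the enzyme.
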