Features (pLannotate 1.2.2; 20 found; start..end, strand, type, name):
     12..467     +  rep_origin     f1 ori (sequence partly withheld): f1 bacteriophage origin of replication; arrow indicates direction of (+) strand synthesis
    494..551     +  promoter       AmpR promoter (fragment): bla
    560..1375    -  CDS            KanR: aminoglycoside phosphotransferase; aph(3')-Ia; confers resistance to kanamycin in bacteria or G418 (Geneticin®) in eukaryotes
   1497..2085    +  rep_origin     ori: high-copy-number ColE1/pMB1/pBR322/pUC origin of replication
   2271..2413    -  misc_feature   bom: basis of mobility region from pBR322
   2515..2706    -  CDS            rop: Rop protein, which maintains plasmids at low copy number; rop
   2723..3103    +  CDS            YPB1_ECOLX: Protein predicted: Swiss-Prot protein existence level 4. From Escherichia coli.
   3175..3466    -  CDS            TcR (fragment): tetracycline efflux protein; tet; confers resistance to tetracycline
   3481..3502    -  protein_bind   CAP binding site: CAP binding activates transcription in the presence of cAMP. E. coli catabolite activator protein
   3515..4597    -  CDS            lacI: lac repressor; lacI; The lac repressor binds to the lac operator to inhibit transcription in E. coli. This inhibition can be relieved by adding lactose or isopropyl-β-D-thiogalactopyranoside (IPTG).
   4598..4675    -  promoter       lacI promoter: lacI
   4683..4962    -  CDS            TcR (fragment): tetracycline efflux protein; tet; confers resistance to tetracycline
   4984..5002    +  promoter       T7 promoter: promoter for bacteriophage T7 RNA polymerase
   5003..5027    +  protein_bind   lac operator: The lac repressor binds to the lac operator to inhibit transcription in E. coli. This inhibition can be relieved by adding lactose or isopropyl-β-D-thiogalactopyranoside (IPTG). lac repressor encoded by lacI
   5042..5064    +  RBS            RBS: efficient ribosome binding site from bacteriophage T7 gene 10 (Olins and Rangwala, 1989)
   5083..5099    +  CDS            capTEV™ (fragment): composite tag for in vivo biotinylation, TEV protease cleavage, and 6xHis tagging
   5110..5127    +  CDS            thrombin site: thrombin recognition and cleavage site
   6258..6275    +  CDS            9xHis (fragment): 9xHis affinity tag
   6285..6334    +  CDS            SET1 (fragment): solubility-enhancement tag derived from T7 phage gene 10B
   6342..6389    +  terminator     T7 terminator: transcription terminator for bacteriophage T7 RNA polymerase
>Addgene plasmid #71551 | pJK285 | depositor full sequence | sequence record 135269 | pJK285 sequence 6414 bps
TGGCGAATGGG
[124 nt withheld, positions 12-135]
C
[91 nt withheld, positions 137-227]
A
[49 nt withheld, positions 229-277]
CCTTTGACGTTGGAGTCCACGTTCTTT
[37 nt withheld, positions 305-341]
ACCCTATCTCGGTCTATTCTTTTGATTTATAAGGGATTTTGCCGATTTCGGCCTATTGGTTAAAAAATGA
GCTGATTTAACAAAAATTTAACGCGAATTTTAACAAAATATTAACGTTTACAATTTCAGGTGGCACTTTT
CGGGGAAATGTGCGCGGAACCCCTATTTGTTTATTTTTCTAAATACATTCAAATATGTATCCGCTCATGA
ATTAATTCTTAGAAAAACTCATCGAGCATCAAATGAAACTGCAATTTATTCATATCAGGATTATCAATAC
CATATTTTTGAAAAAGCCGTTTCTGTAATGAAGGAGAAAACTCACCGAGGCAGTTCCATAGGATGGCAAG
ATCCTGGTATCGGTCTGCGATTCCGACTCGTCCAACATCAATACAACCTATTAATTTCCCCTCGTCAAAA
ATAAGGTTATCAAGTGAGAAATCACCATGAGTGACGACTGAATCCGGTGAGAATGGCAAAAGTTTATGCA
TTTCTTTCCAGACTTGTTCAACAGGCCAGCCATTACGCTCGTCATCAAAATCACTCGCATCAACCAAACC
GTTATTCATTCGTGATTGCGCCTGAGCGAGACGAAATACGCGATCGCTGTTAAAAGGACAATTACAAACA
GGAATCGAATGCAACCGGCGCAGGAACACTGCCAGCGCATCAACAATATTTTCACCTGAATCAGGATATT
CTTCTAATACCTGGAATGCTGTTTTCCCGGGGATCGCAGTGGTGAGTAACCATGCATCATCAGGAGTACG
GATAAAATGCTTGATGGTCGGAAGAGGCATAAATTCCGTCAGCCAGTTTAGTCTGACCATCTCATCTGTA
ACATCATTGGCAACGCTACCTTTGCCATGTTTCAGAAACAACTCTGGCGCATCGGGCTTCCCATACAATC
GATAGATTGTCGCACCTGATTGCCCGACATTATCGCGAGCCCATTTATACCCATATAAATCAGCATCCAT
GTTGGAATTTAATCGCGGCCTAGAGCAAGACGTTTCCCGTTGAATATGGCTCATAACACCCCTTGTATTA
CTGTTTATGTAAGCAGACAGTTTTATTGTTCATGACCAAAATCCCTTAACGTGAGTTTTCGTTCCACTGA
GCGTCAGACCCCGTAGAAAAGATCAAAGGATCTTCTTGAGATCCTTTTTTTCTGCGCGTAATCTGCTGCT
TGCAAACAAAAAAACCACCGCTACCAGCGGTGGTTTGTTTGCCGGATCAAGAGCTACCAACTCTTTTTCC
GAAGGTAACTGGCTTCAGCAGAGCGCAGATACCAAATACTGTCCTTCTAGTGTAGCCGTAGTTAGGCCAC
CACTTCAAGAACTCTGTAGCACCGCCTACATACCTCGCTCTGCTAATCCTGTTACCAGTGGCTGCTGCCA
GTGGCGATAAGTCGTGTCTTACCGGGTTGGACTCAAGACGATAGTTACCGGATAAGGCGCAGCGGTCGGG
CTGAACGGGGGGTTCGTGCACACAGCCCAGCTTGGAGCGAACGACCTACACCGAACTGAGATACCTACAG
CGTGAGCTATGAGAAAGCGCCACGCTTCCCGAAGGGAGAAAGGCGGACAGGTATCCGGTAAGCGGCAGGG
TCGGAACAGGAGAGCGCACGAGGGAGCTTCCAGGGGGAAACGCCTGGTATCTTTATAGTCCTGTCGGGTT
TCGCCACCTCTGACTTGAGCGTCGATTTTTGTGATGCTCGTCAGGGGGGCGGAGCCTATGGAAAAACGCC
AGCAACGCGGCCTTTTTACGGTTCCTGGCCTTTTGCTGGCCTTTTGCTCACATGTTCTTTCCTGCGTTAT
CCCCTGATTCTGTGGATAACCGTATTACCGCCTTTGAGTGAGCTGATACCGCTCGCCGCAGCCGAACGAC
CGAGCGCAGCGAGTCAGTGAGCGAGGAAGCGGAAGAGCGCCTGATGCGGTATTTTCTCCTTACGCATCTG
TGCGGTATTTCACACCGCATATATGGTGCACTCTCAGTACAATCTGCTCTGATGCCGCATAGTTAAGCCA
GTATACACTCCGCTATCGCTACGTGACTGGGTCATGGCTGCGCCCCGACACCCGCCAACACCCGCTGACG
CGCCCTGACGGGCTTGTCTGCTCCCGGCATCCGCTTACAGACAAGCTGTGACCGTCTCCGGGAGCTGCAT
GTGTCAGAGGTTTTCACCGTCATCACCGAAACGCGCGAGGCAGCTGCGGTAAAGCTCATCAGCGTGGTCG
TGAAGCGATTCACAGATGTCTGCCTGTTCATCCGCGTCCAGCTCGTTGAGTTTCTCCAGAAGCGTTAATG
TCTGGCTTCTGATAAAGCGGGCCATGTTAAGGGCGGTTTTTTCCTGTTTGGTCACTGATGCCTCCGTGTA
AGGGGGATTTCTGTTCATGGGGGTAATGATACCGATGAAACGAGAGAGGATGCTCACGATACGGGTTACT
GATGATGAACATGCCCGGTTACTGGAACGTTGTGAGGGTAAACAACTGGCGGTATGGATGCGGCGGGACC
AGAGAAAAATCACTCAGGGTCAATGCCAGCGCTTCGTTAATACAGATGTAGGTGTTCCACAGGGTAGCCA
GCAGCATCCTGCGATGCAGATCCGGAACATAATGGTGCAGGGCGCTGACTTCCGCGTTTCCAGACTTTAC
GAAACACGGAAACCGAAGACCATTCATGTTGTTGCTCAGGTCGCAGACGTTTTGCAGCAGCAGTCGCTTC
ACGTTCGCTCGCGTATCGGTGATTCATTCTGCTAACCAGTAAGGCAACCCCGCCAGCCTAGCCGGGTCCT
CAACGACAGGAGCACGATCATGCGCACCCGTGGGGCCGCCATGCCGGCGATAATGGCCTGCTTCTCGCCG
AAACGTTTGGTGGCGGGACCAGTGACGAAGGCTTGAGCGAGGGCGTGCAAGATTCCGAATACCGCAAGCG
ACAGGCCGATCATCGTCGCGCTCCAGCGAAAGCGGTCCTCGCCGAAAATGACCCAGAGCGCTGCCGGCAC
CTGTCCTACGAGTTGCATGATAAAGAAGACAGTCATAAGTGCGGCGACGATAGTCATGCCCCGCGCCCAC
CGGAAGGAGCTGACTGGGTTGAAGGCTCTCAAGGGCATCGGTCGAGATCCCGGTGCCTAATGAGTGAGCT
AACTTACATTAATTGCGTTGCGCTCACTGCCCGCTTTCCAGTCGGGAAACCTGTCGTGCCAGCTGCATTA
ATGAATCGGCCAACGCGCGGGGAGAGGCGGTTTGCGTATTGGGCGCCAGGGTGGTTTTTCTTTTCACCAG
TGAGACGGGCAACAGCTGATTGCCCTTCACCGCCTGGCCCTGAGAGAGTTGCAGCAAGCGGTCCACGCTG
GTTTGCCCCAGCAGGCGAAAATCCTGTTTGATGGTGGTTAACGGCGGGATATAACATGAGCTGTCTTCGG
TATCGTCGTATCCCACTACCGAGATATCCGCACCAACGCGCAGCCCGGACTCGGTAATGGCGCGCATTGC
GCCCAGCGCCATCTGATCGTTGGCAACCAGCATCGCAGTGGGAACGATGCCCTCATTCAGCATTTGCATG
GTTTGTTGAAAACCGGACATGGCACTCCAGTCGCCTTCCCGTTCCGCTATCGGCTGAATTTGATTGCGAG
TGAGATATTTATGCCAGCCAGCCAGACGCAGACGCGCCGAGACAGAACTTAATGGGCCCGCTAACAGCGC
GATTTGCTGGTGACCCAATGCGACCAGATGCTCCACGCCCAGTCGCGTACCGTCTTCATGGGAGAAAATA
ATACTGTTGATGGGTGTCTGGTCAGAGACATCAAGAAATAACGCCGGAACATTAGTGCAGGCAGCTTCCA
CAGCAATGGCATCCTGGTCATCCAGCGGATAGTTAATGATCAGCCCACTGACGCGTTGCGCGAGAAGATT
GTGCACCGCCGCTTTACAGGCTTCGACGCCGCTTCGTTCTACCATCGACACCACCACGCTGGCACCCAGT
TGATCGGCGCGAGATTTAATCGCCGCGACAATTTGCGACGGCGCGTGCAGGGCCAGACTGGAGGTGGCAA
CGCCAATCAGCAACGACTGTTTGCCCGCCAGTTGTTGTGCCACGCGGTTGGGAATGTAATTCAGCTCCGC
CATCGCCGCTTCCACTTTTTCCCGCGTTTTCGCAGAAACGTGGCTGGCCTGGTTCACCACGCGGGAAACG
GTCTGATAAGAGACACCGGCATACTCTGCGACATCGTATAACGTTACTGGTTTCACATTCACCACCCTGA
ATTGACTCTCTTCCGGGCGCTATCATGCCATACCGCGAAAGGTTTTGCGCCATTCGATGGTGTCCGGGAT
CTCGACGCTCTCCCTTATGCGACTCCTGCATTAGGAAGCAGCCCAGTAGTAGGTTGAGGCCGTTGAGCAC
CGCCGCCGCAAGGAATGGTGCATGCAAGGAGATGGCGCCCAACAGTCCCCCGGCCACGGGGCCTGCCACC
ATACCCACGCCGAAACAAGCGCTCATGAGCCCGAAGTGGCGAGCCCGATCTTCCCCATCGGTGATGTCGG
CGATATAGGCGCCAGCAACCGCACCTGTGGCGCCGGTGATGCCGGCCACGATGCGTCCGGCGTAGAGGAT
CGAGATCTCGATCCCGCGAAATTAATACGACTCACTATAGGGGAATTGTGAGCGGATAACAATTCCCCTC
TAGAAATAATTTTGTTTAACTTTAAGAAGGAGATATACCATGGGCAGCAGCCATCATCATCATCATCACA
GCAGCGGCCTGGTGCCGCGCGGCAGCCATATGTGGCCAGCATCGCGCGCAGGGGCTGTGTTGACGATAAA
TCTTTCCGCTATTGCCGAAAATTACCGCTATCTTGTGAACAAACTGGGCAAAACAGTTTGCGCCGCAGTA
GTTAAGGCCGATGCTTATGGGCTTGGGGTTGCACAGGTGGCGCCCATTTTGGAACAGGTTGGCGCAAAAC
ATTTTTTTGTCGCACATGTGGATGAAGGGCTAGCCCTTAGGCCATATCTTTCACCCCACACATCAGTAAC
TGTGTTGCATGGTCCACGGCCGGATGCTGCTGAGGTTTGCGTACGCAATAATTTGCGGCCAGTTTTAAAT
AGCCTAAAACAGGTGGCTGTTTTGCGGGATCTGGCAGCCAAAATGGATAAGCCGCTGGATGTGGCCATTC
AACTGGATACGGGTATGTCTCGTTTTGGCCTTTCAGAGGCTGATATCCATAAACTGATGGCCACTCCTGA
ACTTTTGGAGGGGTTATCTGTCAGTCTGGTTATGAGTCATCTGGCCTGTGCAGATACGCCAGAAAACGCA
GCCAATGCCATGCAGCGTGAACGGTTTGAGAACTATGCACGCATGTTGCCAAAGGCAGCTTTAAGTCTTT
CTGCATCTTCTGGAATTTTTCTGGGGCAACCATTTCATTTTGATCTCGTGCGCCCTGGTGCCGCTTTGTA
TGGCGTAGCGCCGCAGAATGATGGTGTTAATCCACTTAAGCCTGTTGTGGGGTTGCAAACGCATATTCTG
CAAATTCGCACTTTATCCAAAGGGGATCGGGTGGGATATGGGCTTACGTGGCAAGCGACTGGCCCATGCC
GTGTTGCGACCATTGCGGTTGGATATGCTGATGGATTTGCCCGTGCGGGCGCTGCTGCAGGATGCGCTTG
GTATAAAGGATATCGGCTACCAATTCTGGGCCGAATCTCTATGGATTCCATGACAGTTGATCTTTCCGCA
GTGCCCGAAGGGCTGCTGGAAGAAGATAGCATGGTGGAACTTTTGAATGAGTCTTACGGCGTAGATGCTG
TGGCCAAAGCAGAAGGCACAATAGGCTACGAAGTACTGACATCTCTGGGGCGGCGTTATCATCGCGTTTA
TGCAACGGCTGCCTGAAGCTTGCGGCCGCACTCGAGCACCACCACCACCACCACTGAGATCCGGCTGCTA
ACAAAGCCCGAAAGGAAGCTGAGTTGGCTGCTGCCACCGCTGAGCAATAACTAGCATAACCCCTTGGGGC
CTCTAAACGGGTCTTGAGGGGTTTTTTGCTGAAAGGAGGAACTATATCCGGAT
