>Addgene plasmid #71551 | pJK285 | addgene partial sequence | sequence record 138895 | T7 5'-TAATACGACTCACTATAGGG-3'
TTTTGTTTAACTTTAAGAAGGAGATATACCATGGGCAGCAGCCATCATCATCATCATCACAGCAGCGGCC
TGGTGCCGCGCGGCAGCCATATGTGGCCAGCATCGCGCGCAGGGGCTGTGTTGACGATAAATCTTTCCGC
TATTGCCGAAAATTACCGCTATCTTGTGAACAAACTGGGCAAAACAGTTTGCGCCGCAGTAGTTAAGGCC
GATGCTTATGGGCTTGGGGTTGCACAGGTGGCGCCCATTTTGGAACAGGTTGGCGCAAAACATTTTTTTG
TCGCACATGTGGATGAAGGGCTAGCCCTTAGGCCATATCTTTCACCCCACACATCAGTAACTGTGTTGCA
TGGTCCACGGCCGGATGCTGCTGAGGTTTGCGTACGCAATAATTTGCGGCCAGTTTTAAATAGCCTAAAA
CAGGTGGCTGTTTTGCGGGATCTGGCAGCCAAAATGGATAAGCCGCTGGATGTGGCCATTCAACTGGATA
CGGGTATGTCTCGTTTTGGCCTTTCAGAGGCTGATATCCATAAACTGATGGCCACTCCTGAACTTTTGGA
GGGGTTATCTGTCAGTCTGGTTATGAGTCATCTGGCCTGTGCAGATACGCCAGAAAACGCAGCCAATGCC
ATGCAGCGTGAACGGTTTGAGAACTATGCACGCATGTTGCCAAAGGCAGCTTTAAGTCTTTCTGCATCTT
CTGGAATTTTTCTGGGGCAACCATTTCATTTTGATCTCGTGCGCCCTGGTGCCGCTTTGTATGGCGTAGC
GCCGCAGAATGATGGTGTTAATCCACTTAAGCCTGTTGTGGGGTTGCAAACGCATATTCTGCAAATTCGC
ACTTTATCCAAAGGGGATCGGGTGGGATATGGGCTTACGTGGCAAGCGACTGGCCCATGCCGTGTTGCGA
CCATTGCGGTTGGATATGCTGATGGATTTGCCCGTGCGGGCGCTGCTGCAGGATGCGCTTGGTATAAAGG
ATATCGGCTACCAAT
