>Addgene plasmid #71551 | pJK285 | addgene partial sequence | sequence record 138896 | T7term 5'-GCTAGTTATTGCTCAGCGG-3'
TTTGTTAGCAGCCGGATCTCAGTGGTGGTGGTGGTGGTGCTCGAGTGCGGCCGCAAGCTTCAGGCAGCCG
TTGCATAAACGCGATGATAACGCCGCCCCAGAGATGTCAGTACTTCGTAGCCTATTGTGCCTTCTGCTTT
GGCCACAGCATCTACGCCGTAAGACTCATTCAAAAGTTCCACCATGCTATCTTCTTCCAGCAGCCCTTCG
GGCACTGCGGAAAGATCAACTGTCATGGAATCCATAGAGATTCGGCCCAGAATTGGTAGCCGATATCCTT
TATACCAAGCGCATCCTGCAGCAGCGCCCGCACGGGCAAATCCATCAGCATATCCAACCGCAATGGTCGC
AACACGGCATGGGCCAGTCGCTTGCCACGTAAGCCCATATCCCACCCGATCCCCTTTGGATAAAGTGCGA
ATTTGCAGAATATGCGTTTGCAACCCCACAACAGGCTTAAGTGGATTAACACCATCATTCTGCGGCGCTA
CGCCATACAAAGCGGCACCAGGGCGCACGAGATCAAAATGAAATGGTTGCCCCAGAAAAATTCCAGAAGA
TGCAGAAAGACTTAAAGCTGCCTTTGGCAACATGCGTGCATAGTTCTCAAACCGTTCACGCTGCATGGCA
TTGGCTGCGTTTTCTGGCGTATCTGCACAGGCCAGATGACTCATAACCAGACTGACAGATAACCCCTCCA
AAAGTTCAGGAGTGGCCATCAGTTTATGGATATCAGCCTCTGAAAGGCCAAAACGAGACATACCCGTATC
CAGTTGAATGGCCACATCCAGCGGCTTATCCATTTTGGCTGCCAGATCCCGCAAAACAGCCACCTGTTTT
AGGCTATTTAAAACTGGCCGCAAATTATTGCGTACGCAAACCTCAGCAGCATCCGGCCGTGGACCATGCA
ACACAGTTACTGATGTGTGGGGTGAAAGATATGGCCTAAGGGCTAGCCCTTCATCCACATGTGCGA
